>Addgene plasmid #137188 | pAAV FLEX Synaptophysin GFP | addgene full sequence | sequence record 496828 | Addgene Long Read Sequencing Result
CATAACCTTATGTATCATACACATACGATTTAGGTGACACTATAGAATACACGGAATTAATTCTAGCTGC
GCGCTCGCTCGCTCACTGAGGCCGCCCGGGCAAAGCCCGGGCGTCGGGCGACCTTTGGTCGCCCGGCCTC
AGTGAGCGAGCGAGCGCGCAGAGAGGGAGTGGCCAACTCCATCACTAGGGGTTCCTTGTAGTTAATGATT
AACCCGCCATGCTACTTATCTACGTAGCCATGCTCTAGGTACCATTGACGTCAATAATGACGTATGTTCC
CATAGTAACGCCAATAGGGACTTTCCATTGACGTCAATGGGTGGAGTATTTACGGTAAACTGCCCACTTG
GCAGTACATCAAGTGTATCATATGCCAAGTACGCCCCCTATTGACGTCAATGACGGTAAATGGCCCGCCT
GGCATTATGCCCAGTACATGACCTTATGGGACTTTCCTACTTGGCAGTACATCTACGTATTAGTCATCGC
TATTACCATGGTCGAGGTGAGCCCCACGTTCTGCTTCACTCTCCCCATCTCCCCCCCCTCCCCACCCCCA
ATTTTGTATTTATTTATTTTTTAATTATTTTGTGCAGCGATGGGGGCGGGGGGGGGGGGGGGCGCGCGCC
AGGCGGGGCGGGGCGGGGCGAGGGGCGGGGCGGGGCGAGGCGGAGAGGTGCGGCGGCAGCCAATCAGAGC
GGCGCGCTCCGAAAGTTTCCTTTTATGGCGAGGCGGCGGCGGCGGCGGCCCTATAAAAAGCGAAGCGCGC
GGCGGGCGGGAGTCGCTGCGCGCTGCCTTCGCCCCGTGCCCCGCTCCGCCGCCGCCTCGCGCCGCCCGCC
CCGGCTCTGACTGACCGCGTTACTCCCACAGGTGAGCGGGCGGGACGGCCCTTCTCCTCCGGGCTGTAAT
TAGCGCTTGGTTTAATGACGGCTTGTTTCTTTTCTGTGGCTGCGTGAAAGCCTTGAGGGGCTCCGGGAGG
GCCCTTTGTGCGGGGGGAGCGGCTCGGGGCTGTCCGCGGGGGGACGGCTGCCTTCGGGGGGGACGGGGCA
GGGCGGGGTTCGGCTTCTGGCGTGTGACCGGCGGCTCTAGAGCCTCTGCTAACCATGTTCATGCCTTCTT
CTTTTTCCTACAGCTCCTGGGCAACGTGCTGGTTATTGTGCTGTCTCATCATTTTGGCAAAGAATTGGAT
CCCCATAACTTCGTATAAAGTATCCTATACGAAGTTATATCAAAATAGGAAGACCAATGCTTCACCATCG
ACCCGAATTGCCAAGCATCACCATCGACCCATAACTTCGTATAATGTATGCTATACGAAGTTATGAATTC
CTGCAGGAGCTCACTAGTGCGGCCGCTTTACTTGTACAGCTCGTCCATGCCGAGAGTGATCCCGGCGGCG
GTCACGAACTCCAGCAGGACCATGTGATCGCGCTTCTCGTTGGGGTCTTTGCTCAGGGCGGACTGGGTGC
TCAGGTAGTGGTTGTCGGGCAGCAGCACGGGGCCGTCGCCGATGGGGGTGTTCTGCTGGTAGTGGTCGGC
GAGCTGCACGCTGCCGTCCTCGATGTTGTGGCGGATCTTGAAGTTCACCTTGATGCCGTTCTTCTGCTTG
TCGGCCATGATATAGACGTTGTGGCTGTTGTAGTTGTACTCCAGCTTGTGCCCCAGGATGTTGCCGTCCT
CCTTGAAGTCGATGCCCTTCAGCTCGATGCGGTTCACCAGGGTGTCGCCCTCGAACTTCACCTCGGCGCG
GGTCTTGTAGTTGCCGTCGTCCTTGAAGAAGATGGTGCGCTCCTGGACGTAGCCTTCGGGCATGGCGGAC
TTGAAGAAGTCGTGCTGCTTCATGTGGTCGGGGTAGCGGCTGAAGCACTGCACGCCGTAGGTCAGGGTGG
TCACGAGGGTGGGCCAGGGCACGGGCAGCTTGCCGGTGGTGCAGATGAACTTCAGGGTCAGCTTGCCGTA
GGTGGCATCGCCCTCGCCCTCGCCGGACACGCTGAACTTGTGGCCGTTTACGTCGCCGTCCAGCTCGACC
AGGATGGGCACCACCCCGGTGAACAGCTCCTCGCCCTTGCTCACCATGGTGGCGATGGATCCCATCTGAT
TGGAGAAGGAGGTGGGCGCACCCTGTTGGCCATAGCCTTGCTGCCCATAGTCGCCCTGAGGCCCGTAGCC
ACCGCCACCGCTGGCTGGCTGCCCGTAATCGGGTTGATAACCACCCTGAGGCCCGTAGGAGTCCTGGGGC
CCATAGCCTCCGGGGCCCTGCCCGTAGCCCGCATCGCCGTAGGCATCGCCAGGTGCTGGTTGCTTTTCCG
GGGCGCCTGGAGGTGCGCGCATGAATGGGGCTGCCCAGCCTGTCTCCTTGAACACGAACCATAAGTTGCC
AACCCAGAGCACCAGGTTCAGGAAGCCAAACACCACTGAGGTGTTGAGTCCTGAAGTCACAGGGTCCCTC
AGTTCCTTGCATGTGTTCCCTGTCTGGCGGCACATGGGCATCTCCTTGATAATGTTCTCTGGGTCCGTGG
CCATCTTCACATCGGACAGGCCTTTGGCCCAGGCTGATGAACTAACTAGCCACATGAAAGCGAACACGGC
TGTAGCCAGAAAGTCCATCATAGGCCCTTTGTTGTTCTCTCGGTACTTGTTCTGCAGGAAGATGTAGGTG
GCCAGGGCCCCCATGGAGTAGAGGAAGGCAAACACAGCCACGGTGACAAAGAATTCAGCCGACGAGGAGT
AGTCCCCAACCAGGAAGATCTTGGTAGTGCCCCCTTTGACGCAGGAGGGTGCATCAAAGTACACTTGGTG
CAGCCTGAAGGGGTACTCGAATTCAACTTCGATGTTGAGGGCACTCTCCGTCTTGTTGGCACACTCCACG
CTCAGCCGAAGCTCCCCGGTGTAGCTGCCACACGTAGCAAAGGCGAAGATGGCAAAGACCCACTGCAGCA
CCTTCACGAAGCCAAGGGGCTCCTTGACCACCCGGAACTGACCCCCAGCCACCAGCTGATTCACCACGTC
CATTGCTGCTGCCCCGAATTCGATATCATAACTTCGTATAGGATACTTTATACGAAGTTATCATTGGGAT
TCTTCCTATTTTGATCCAAGCATCACCATCGACCCTCTAGTCCAGATCTCACCATCGACCCATAACTTCG
TATAGCATACATTATACGAAGTTATGTCCCTCGAAGAGGTTCAAGCTTTAACAGCTTATCGATAATCAAC
CTCTGGATTACAAAATTTGTGAAAGATTGACTGGTATTCTTAACTATGTTGCTCCTTTTACGCTATGTGG
ATACGCTGCTTTAATGCCTTTGTATCATGCTATTGCTTCCCGTATGGCTTTCATTTTCTCCTCCTTGTAT
AAATCCTGGTTGCTGTCTCTTTATGAGGAGTTGTGGCCCGTTGTCAGGCAACGTGGCGTGGTGTGCACTG
TGTTTGCTGACGCAACCCCCACTGGTTGGGGCATTGCCACCACCTGTCAGCTCCTTTCCGGGACTTTCGC
TTTCCCCCTCCCTATTGCCACGGCGGAACTCATCGCCGCCTGCCTTGCCCGCTGCTGGACAGGGGCTCGG
CTGTTGGGCACTGACAATTCCGTGGTGTTGTCGGGGAAATCATCGTCCTTTCCTTGGCTGCTCGCCTGTG
TTGCCACCTGGATTCTGCGCGGGACGTCCTTCTGCTACGTCCCTTCGGCCCTCAATCCAGCGGACCTTCC
TTCCCGCGGCCTGCTGCCGGCTCTGCGGCCTCTTCCGCGTCTTCGCCTTCGCCCTCAGACGAGTCGGATC
TCCCTTTGGGCCGCCTCCCCGCATCGATACCGTCGACTCGCTGATCAGCCTCGACTGTGCCTTCTAGTTG
CCAGCCATCTGTTGTTTGCCCCTCCCCCGTGCCTTCCTTGACCCTGGAAGGTGCCACTCCCACTGTCCTT
TCCTAATAAAATGAGGAAATTGCATCGCATTGTCTGAGTAGGTGTCATTCTATTCTGGGGGGTGGGGTGG
GGCAGGACAGCAAGGGGGAGGATTGGGAAGACAATAGCAGGCATGCTGGGGATGCGGTGGGCTCTATGGC
TTCTGAGGCGGAAAGAACCAGCTGGGGCTCGACTAGAGCATGGCTACGTAGATAAGTAGCATGGCGGGTT
AATCATTAACTACAAGGAACCCCTAGTGATGGAGTTGGCCACTCCCTCTCTGCGCGCTCGCTCGCTCACT
GAGGCCGGGCGACCAAAGGTCGCCCGACGCCCGGGCGGCCTCAGTGAGCGAGCGAGCGCGCAGAGCTTTT
TGCAAAAGCCTAGGCCTCCAAAAAAGCCTCCTCACTACTTCTGGAATAGCTCAGAGGCCGAGGCGGCCTC
GGCCTCTGCATAAATAAAAAAAATTAGTCAGCCATGGGGCGGAGAATGGGCGGAACTGGGCGGAGTTAGG
GGCGGGATGGGCGGAGTTAGGGGCGGGACTATGGTTGCTGACTAATTGAGATGCATGCTTTGCATACTTC
TGCCTGCTGGGGAGCCTGGGGACTTTCCACACCTGGTTGCTGACTAATTGAGATGCATGCTTTGCATACT
TCTGCCTGCTGGGGAGCCTGGGGACTTTCCACACCCTAACTGACACACATTCCACAGCTGCATTAATGAA
TCGGCCAACGCGCGGGGAGAGGCGGTTTGCGTATTGGGCGCTCTTCCGCTTCCTCGCTCACTGACTCGCT
GCGCTCGGTCGTTCGGCTGCGGCGAGCGGTATCAGCTCACTCAAAGGCGGTAATACGGTTATCCACAGAA
TCAGGGGATAACGCAGGAAAGAACATGTGAGCAAAAGGCCAGCAAAAGGCCAGGAACCGTAAAAAGGCCG
CGTTGCTGGCGTTTTTCCATAGGCTCCGCCCCCCTGACGAGCATCACAAAAATCGACGCTCAAGTCAGAG
GTGGCGAAACCCGACAGGACTATAAAGATACCAGGCGTTTCCCCCTGGAAGCTCCCTCGTGCGCTCTCCT
GTTCCGACCCTGCCGCTTACCGGATACCTGTCCGCCTTTCTCCCTTCGGGAAGCGTGGCGCTTTCTCATA
GCTCACGCTGTAGGTATCTCAGTTCGGTGTAGGTCGTTCGCTCCAAGCTGGGCTGTGTGCACGAACCCCC
CGTTCAGCCCGACCGCTGCGCCTTATCCGGTAACTATCGTCTTGAGTCCAACCCGGTAAGACACGACTTA
TCGCCACTGGCAGCAGCCACTGGTAACAGGATTAGCAGAGCGAGGTATGTAGGCGGTGCTACAGAGTTCT
TGAAGTGGTGGCCTAACTACGGCTACACTAGAAGAACAGTATTTGGTATCTGCGCTCTGCTGAAGCCAGT
TACCTTCGGAAAAAGAGTTGGTAGCTCTTGATCCGGCAAACAAACCACCGCTGGTAGCGGTGGTTTTTTT
GTTTGCAAGCAGCAGATTACGCGCAGAAAAAAAGGATCTCAAGAAGATCCTTTGATCTTTTCTACGGGGT
CTGACGCTCAGTGGAACGAAAACTCACGTTAAGGGATTTTGGTCATGAGATTATCAAAAAGGATCTTCAC
CTAGATCCTTTTAAATTAAAAATGAAGTTTTAAATCAATCTAAAGTATATATGAGTAAACTTGGTCTGAC
AGTTACCAATGCTTAATCAGTGAGGCACCTATCTCAGCGATCTGTCTATTTCGTTCATCCATAGTTGCCT
GACTCCCCGTCGTGTAGATAACTACGATACGGGAGGGCTTACCATCTGGCCCCAGTGCTGCAATGATACC
GCGAGACCCACGCTCACCGGCTCCAGATTTATCAGCAATAAACCAGCCAGCCGGAAGGGCCGAGCGCAGA
AGTGGTCCTGCAACTTTATCCGCCTCCATCCAGTCTATTAATTGTTGCCGGGAAGCTAGAGTAAGTAGTT
CGCCAGTTAATAGTTTGCGCAACGTTGTTGCCATTGCTACAGGCATCGTGGTGTCACGCTCGTCGTTTGG
TATGGCTTCATTCAGCTCCGGTTCCCAACGATCAAGGCGAGTTACATGATCCCCCATGTTGTGCAAAAAA
GCGGTTAGCTCCTTCGGTCCTCCGATCGTTGTCAGAAGTAAGTTGGCCGCAGTGTTATCACTCATGGTTA
TGGCAGCACTGCATAATTCTCTTACTGTCATGCCATCCGTAAGATGCTTTTCTGTGACTGGTGAGTACTC
AACCAAGTCATTCTGAGAATAGTGTATGCGGCGACCGAGTTGCTCTTGCCCGGCGTCAATACGGGATAAT
ACCGCGCCACATAGCAGAACTTTAAAAGTGCTCATCATTGGAAAACGTTCTTCGGGGCGAAAACTCTCAA
GGATCTTACCGCTGTTGAGATCCAGTTCGATGTAACCCACTCGTGCACCCAACTGATCTTCAGCATCTTT
TACTTTCACCAGCGTTTCTGGGTGAGCAAAAACAGGAAGGCAAAATGCCGCAAAAAAGGGAATAAGGGCG
ACACGGAAATGTTGAATACTCATACTCTTCCTTTTTCAATATTATTGAAGCATTTATCAGGGTTATTGTC
TCATGAGCGGATACATATTTGAATGTATTTAGAAAAATAAACAAATAGGGGTTCCGCGCACATTTCCCCG
AAAAGTGCCACCTGACGTCTAAGAAACCATTATTATCATGACATTAACCTATAAAAATAGGCGTATCACG
AGGCCCTTTCGTCTCGCGCGTTTCGGTGATGACGGTGAAAACCTCTGACACATGCAGCTCCCGGAGACGG
TCACAGCTTGTCTGTAAGCGGATGCCGGGAGCAGACAAGCCCGTCAGGGCGCGTCAGCGGGTGTTGGCGG
GTGTCGGGGCTGGCTTAACTATGCGGCATCAGAGCAGATTGTACTGAGAGTGCACCATTCGACGCTCTCC
CTTATGCGACTCCTGCATTAGGAAGCAGCCCAGTAGTAGGTTGAGGCCGTTGAGCACCGCCGCCGCAAGG
AATGGTGCATGCAAGGAGATGGCGCCCAACAGTCCCCCGGCCACGGGGCCTGCCACCATACCCACGCCGA
AACAAGCGCTCATGAGCCCGAAGTGGCGAGCCCGATCTTCCCCATCGGTGATGTCGGCGATATAGGCGCC
AGCAACCGCACCTGTGGCGCCGGTGATGCCGGCCACGATGCGTCCGGCGTAGAGGATCTGGCTAGCGATG
ACCCTGCTGATTGGTTCGCTGACCATTTCCGGGTGCGGGACGGCGTTACCAGAAACTCAGAAGGTTCGTC
CAACCAAACCGACTCTGACGGCAGTTTACGAGAGAGATGATAGGGTCTGCTTCAGTAAGCCAGATGCTAC
ACAATTAGGCTTGTACATATTGTCGTTAGAACGCGGCTACAATTAATA
Features (pLannotate 1.2.2; 26 found; start..end, strand, type, name):
     28..46      +  promoter       SP6 promoter: promoter for bacteriophage SP6 RNA polymerase
     65..196     -  repeat_region  AAV2 ITR (fragment): inverted terminal repeat of adeno-associated virus serotype 2 inverted
    252..500     +  enhancer       CMV enhancer (fragment): human cytomegalovirus immediate early enhancer
    502..778     +  promoter       chicken β-actin promoter: No description available
    779..914     +  intron         hybrid intron (fragment): hybrid between chicken β-actin (CBA) and minute virus of mice (MMV) introns (Gray et al., 2011)
   1003..1133    +  intron         chimeric intron (fragment): chimera between introns from chicken β-actin and rabbit β-globin
   1131..1196    +  CDS            HBB (fragment): HBB_LEPEU - Experimental evidence at protein level: Swiss-Prot protein existence level 1. Involved in oxygen transport from the lung to the various peripheral tissues. From Lepus europaeus (European hare).
   1195..1228    -  protein_bind   lox2272: Cre-mediated recombination occurs in the 8-bp core sequence (GGATACTT). lox2272 sites are compatible with each other, but incompatible with loxP or loxN sites (Lee and Saito, 1988). Cre recombinase
   1291..1324    -  protein_bind   loxP: Cre-mediated recombination occurs in the 8-bp core sequence (GCATACAT). Cre recombinase
   1358..2077    -  CDS            EGFP: the original enhanced GFP (Yang et al., 1996) mammalian codon-optimized
   2093..3013    -  CDS            Syp: SYPH_RAT - Experimental evidence at protein level: Swiss-Prot protein existence level 1. Possibly involved in structural functions as organizing other membrane components or in targeting the vesicles to the plasma membrane. Involved in the regulation of short-term and long-term synaptic plasticity (By similarity). From Rattus norvegicus (Rat).
   3038..3071    +  protein_bind   lox2272: Cre-mediated recombination occurs in the 8-bp core sequence (GGATACTT). lox2272 sites are compatible with each other, but incompatible with loxP or loxN sites (Lee and Saito, 1988). Cre recombinase
   3142..3175    +  protein_bind   loxP: Cre-mediated recombination occurs in the 8-bp core sequence (GCATACAT). Cre recombinase
   3214..3802    +  misc_feature   WPRE: woodchuck hepatitis virus posttranscriptional regulatory element
   3835..4059    +  polyA_signal   bGH poly(A) signal: bovine growth hormone polyadenylation signal
   4063..4084    +  promoter       SV40 promoter (fragment): SV40 enhancer and early promoter
   4145..4236    +  repeat_region  AAV2 ITR (fragment): inverted terminal repeat of adeno-associated virus serotype 2 inverted
   4236..4265    -  repeat_region  AAV2 ITR (fragment): inverted terminal repeat of adeno-associated virus serotype 2 inverted
   4269..4598    -  promoter       SV40 promoter: SV40 enhancer and early promoter
   4605..4661    -  CDS            lacI (fragment): lac repressor; lacI; The lac repressor binds to the lac operator to inhibit transcription in E. coli. This inhibition can be relieved by adding lactose or isopropyl-β-D-thiogalactopyranoside (IPTG).
   4844..5432    -  rep_origin     ori: high-copy-number ColE1/pMB1/pBR322/pUC origin of replication
   5603..6463    -  CDS            AmpR: β-lactamase; bla; confers resistance to ampicillin, carbenicillin, and related antibiotics
   6464..6568    -  promoter       AmpR promoter: bla
   6663..6698    +  CDS            rop (fragment): Rop protein, which maintains plasmids at low copy number; rop
   6800..6848    +  misc_feature   bom (fragment): basis of mobility region from pBR322
   6849..7128    -  CDS            TcR (fragment): tetracycline efflux protein; tet; confers resistance to tetracycline
