[The description below was written by a language model from this plasmid's Addgene catalogue record and pLannotate feature annotations shown in this document.]
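Description:
pAAV FLEX Synaptophysin GFP is an adeno-associated virus transfer plasmid built on the pAM FLEX backbone, designed for Cre-dependent expression of a synaptophysin-EGFP fusion in mammalian cells. It is maintained in E. coli through a high-copy ColE1/pUC-type origin and selected with ampicillin via the β-lactamase gene. The bacterial backbone also carries remnants of pBR322-derived elements (fragments of rop, bom, the tetracycline resistance gene and lacI), an SV40 promoter and an SP6 promoter, none of which appear to be part of the payload. AAV2 inverted terminal repeats, annotated as fragments, flank the expression cassette and define the segment packaged into recombinant AAV particles.

Between the ITRs, a CAG-style composite promoter (CMV enhancer, chicken β-actin promoter and chimeric β-actin/β-globin intron sequences) sits upstream of a FLEX (double-floxed inverted) switch. The Syp coding sequence fused in frame at its C-terminus to EGFP lies in the antisense orientation relative to the promoter, bracketed by oppositely oriented pairs of lox2272 and loxP sites. Without Cre no functional transcript is produced. Cre first inverts the cassette through one pair of compatible sites and then excises one site of the other pair, locking the fusion in the sense orientation. A WPRE and the bovine growth hormone polyadenylation signal downstream enhance transcript stability and processing. The catalogue lists the insert as mouse Syp, whereas the automated annotation matched the rat protein, which may simply reflect the similarity of the two orthologues.

Because synaptophysin is a synaptic vesicle protein, the fluorescent fusion serves to label presynaptic terminals. This allows the output sites of genetically defined, Cre-expressing neurons to be mapped, as in circuit-tracing studies of the entorhinal cortex.
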