Addgene plasmid #137188: pAAV FLEX Synaptophysin GFP
Purpose: Cre-dependent expression of synaptophysin-GFP
Depositing lab: Matthew Nolan. Depositing organization: University of Edinburgh. Publication: Molecularly Defined Circuitry Reveals Input-Output Segregation in Deep Layers of the Medial Entorhinal Cortex. Surmeli G, Marcu DC, McClure C, Garden DLF, Pastoll H, Nolan MF. Neuron. 2016 Nov 23;92(4):929. doi: 10.1016/j.neuron.2016.11.011. PubMed 27883905.
Backbone
  Vector backbone: pAM FLEX
  Backbone size w/o insert (bp): 5677
  Vector type: AAV
Growth in bacteria
  Bacterial resistance: Ampicillin, 100 μg/mL
  Growth temperature: 37°C
  Growth strain: NEB Stable
  Copy number: High Copy
Gene/Insert
  Gene/Insert name: Synaptophysin GFP
  Species: M. musculus (mouse)
  Entrez Gene: Syp (a.k.a. A230093K24Rik, Syn, p38)
  Cloning method: Restriction Enzyme; 5′ cloning site Unknown (unknown if destroyed); 3′ cloning site Unknown (unknown if destroyed)
Terms and licenses: Academic/Nonprofit Terms; Industry Terms: Not Available to Industry
How to cite: pAAV FLEX Synaptophysin GFP was a gift from Matthew Nolan (Addgene plasmid # 137188 ; http://n2t.net/addgene:137188 ; RRID:Addgene_137188)
